>Addgene plasmid #103865 | pC0049-EF1a-dPSPCas13b-NES-HIV, H133A/H1058A | addgene full sequence | sequence record 243540 | Addgene NGS Result
GTCGACGGATCGGGAGATCTCCCGATCCCCTATGGTGCACTCTCAGTACAATCTGCTCTGATGCCGCATA
GTTAAGCCAGTATCTGCTCCCTGCTTGTGTGTTGGAGGTCGCTGAGTAGTGCGCGAGCAAAATTTAAGCT
ACAACAAGGCAAGGCTTGACCGACAATTGCATGAAGAATCTGCTTAGGGTTAGGCGTTTTGCGCTGCTTC
GCGATGTACGGGCCAGATATACGCGTTGACATTGATTATTGACTAGTTATTAATAGTAATCAATTACGGG
GTCATTAGTTCATAGCCCATATATGGAGTTCCGCGTTACATAACTTACGGTAAATGGCCCGCCTGGCTGA
CCGCCCAACGACCCCCGCCCATTGACGTCAATAATGACGTATGTTCCCATAGTAACGCCAATAGGGACTT
TCCATTGACGTCAATGGGTGGAGTATTTACGGTAAACTGCCCACTTGGCAGTACATCAAGTGTATCATAT
GCCAAGTACGCCCCCTATTGACGTCAATGACGGTAAATGGCCCGCCTGGCATTATGCCCAGTACATGACC
TTATGGGACTTTCCTACTTGGCAGTACATCTACGTATTAGTCATCGCTATTACCATGGTGATGCGGTTTT
GGCAGTACATCAATGGGCGTGGATAGCGGTTTGACTCACGGGGATTTCCAAGTCTCCACCCCATTGACGT
CAATGGGAGTTTGTTTTGGCACCAAAATCAACGGGACTTTCCAAAATGTCGTAACAACTCCGCCCCATTG
ACGCAAATGGGCGGTAGGCGTGTACGGTGGGAGGTCTATATAAGCAGCGCGTTTTGCCTGTACTGGGTCT
CTCTGGTTAGACCAGATCTGAGCCTGGGAGCTCTCTGGCTAACTAGGGAACCCACTGCTTAAGCCTCAAT
AAAGCTTGCCTTGAGTGCTTCAAGTAGTGTGTGCCCGTCTGTTGTGTGACTCTGGTAACTAGAGATCCCT
CAGACCCTTTTAGTCAGTGTGGAAAATCTCTAGCAGTGGCGCCCGAACAGGGACTTGAAAGCGAAAGGGA
AACCAGAGGAGCTCTCTCGACGCAGGACTCGGCTTGCTGAAGCGCGCACGGCAAGAGGCGAGGGGCGGCG
ACTGGTGAGTACGCCAAAAATTTTGACTAGCGGAGGCTAGAAGGAGAGAGATGGGTGCGAGAGCGTCAGT
ATTAAGCGGGGGAGAATTAGATCGCGATGGGAAAAAATTCGGTTAAGGCCAGGGGGAAAGAAAAAATATA
AATTAAAACATATAGTATGGGCAAGCAGGGAGCTAGAACGATTCGCAGTTAATCCTGGCCTGTTAGAAAC
ATCAGAAGGCTGTAGACAAATACTGGGACAGCTACAACCATCCCTTCAGACAGGATCAGAAGAACTTAGA
TCATTATATAATACAGTAGCAACCCTCTATTGTGTGCATCAAAGGATAGAGATAAAAGACACCAAGGAAG
CTTTAGACAAGATAGAGGAAGAGCAAAACAAAAGTAAGACCACCGCACAGCAAGCGGCCGCTGATCTTCA
GACCTGGAGGAGGAGATATGAGGGACAATTGGAGAAGTGAATTATATAAATATAAAGTAGTAAAAATTGA
ACCATTAGGAGTAGCACCCACCAAGGCAAAGAGAAGAGTGGTGCAGAGAGAAAAAAGAGCAGTGGGAATA
GGAGCTTTGTTCCTTGGGTTCTTGGGAGCAGCAGGAAGCACTATGGGCGCAGCGTCAATGACGCTGACGG
TACAGGCCAGACAATTATTGTCTGGTATAGTGCAGCAGCAGAACAATTTGCTGAGGGCTATTGAGGCGCA
ACAGCATCTGTTGCAACTCACAGTCTGGGGCATCAAGCAGCTCCAGGCAAGAATCCTGGCTGTGGAAAGA
TACCTAAAGGATCAACAGCTCCTGGGGATTTGGGGTTGCTCTGGAAAACTCATTTGCACCACTGCTGTGC
CTTGGAATGCTAGTTGGAGTAATAAATCTCTGGAACAGATTTGGAATCACACGACCTGGATGGAGTGGGA
CAGAGAAATTAACAATTACACAAGCTTAATACACTCCTTAATTGAAGAATCGCAAAACCAGCAAGAAAAG
AATGAACAAGAATTATTGGAATTAGATAAATGGGCAAGTTTGTGGAATTGGTTTAACATAACAAATTGGC
TGTGGTATATAAAATTATTCATAATGATAGTAGGAGGCTTGGTAGGTTTAAGAATAGTTTTTGCTGTACT
TTCTATAGTGAATAGAGTTAGGCAGGGATATTCACCATTATCGTTTCAGACCCACCTCCCAACCCCGAGG
GGACCCGACAGGCCCGAAGGAATAGAAGAAGAAGGTGGAGAGAGAGACAGAGACAGATCCATTCGATTAG
TGAACGGATCGGCACTGCGTGCGCCAATTCTGCAGACAAATGGCAGTATTCATCCACAATTTTAAAAGAA
AAGGGGGGATTGGGGGGTACAGTGCAGGGGAAAGAATAGTAGACATAATAGCAACAGACATACAAACTAA
AGAATTACAAAAACAAATTACAAAAATTCAAAATTTTCGGGTTTATTACAGGGACAGCAGAGATCCAGTT
TGGTTAATTAATGCAAAGATGGATAAAGTTTTAAACAGAGAGGAATCTTTGCAGCTAATGGACCTTCTAG
GTCTTGAAAGGAGTGGGAATTGGCTCCGGTGCCCGTCAGTGGGCAGAGCGCACATCGCCCACAGTCCCCG
AGAAGTTGGGGGGAGGGGTCGGCAATTGAACCGGTGCCTAGAGAAGGTGGCGCGGGGTAAACTGGGAAAG
TGATGTCGTGTACTGGCTCCGCCTTTTTCCCGAGGGTGGGGGAGAACCGTATATAAGTGCAGTAGTCGCC
GTGAACGTTCTTTTTCGCAACGGGTTTGCCGCCAGAACACAGGTAAGTGCCGTGTGTGGTTCCCGCGGGC
CTGGCCTCTTTACGGGTTATGGCCCTTGCGTGCCTTGAATTACTTCCACCTGGCTGCAGTACGTGATTCT
TGATCCCGAGCTTCGGGTTGGAAGTGGGTGGGAGAGTTCGAGGCCTTGCGCTTAAGGAGCCCCTTCGCCT
CGTGCTTGAGTTGAGGCCTGGCCTGGGCGCTGGGGCCGCCGCGTGCGAATCTGGTGGCACCTTCGCGCCT
GTCTCGCTGCTTTCGATAAGTCTCTAGCCATTTAAAATTTTTGATGACCTGCTGCGACGCTTTTTTTCTG
GCAAGATAGTCTTGTAAATGCGGGCCAAGATCTGCACACTGGTATTTCGGTTTTTGGGGCCGCGGGCGGC
GACGGGGCCCGTGCGTCCCAGCGCACATGTTCGGCGAGGCGGGGCCTGCGAGCGCGGCCACCGAGAATCG
GACGGGGGTAGTCTCAAGCTGGCCGGCCTGCTCTGGTGCCTGGCCTCGCGCCGCCGTGTATCGCCCCGCC
CTGGGCGGCAAGGCTGGCCCGGTCGGCACCAGTTGCGTGAGCGGAAAGATGGCCGCTTCCCGGCCCTGCT
GCAGGGAGCTCAAAATGGAGGACGCGGCGCTCGGGAGAGCGGGCGGGTGAGTCACCCACACAAAGGAAAA
GGGCCTTTCCGTCCTCAGCCGTCGCTTCATGTGACTCCACGGAGTACCGGGCGCCGTCCAGGCACCTCGA
TTAGTTCTCGAGCTTTTGGAGTACGTCGTCTTTAGGTTGGGGGGAGGGGTTTTATGCGATGGAGTTTCCC
CACACTGAGTGGGTGGAGACTGAAGTTAGGCCAGCTTGGCACTTGATGTAATTCTCCTTGGAATTTGCCC
TTTTTGAGTTTGGATCTTGGTTCATTCTCAAGCCTCAGACAGTGGTTCAAAGTTTTTTTCTTCCATTTCA
GGTGTCGTGACGTACGGCCACCATGAACATCCCCGCTCTGGTGGAAAACCAGAAGAAGTACTTTGGCACC
TACAGCGTGATGGCCATGCTGAACGCTCAGACCGTGCTGGACCACATCCAGAAGGTGGCCGATATTGAGG
GCGAGCAGAACGAGAACAACGAGAATCTGTGGTTTCACCCCGTGATGAGCCACCTGTACAACGCCAAGAA
CGGCTACGACAAGCAGCCCGAGAAAACCATGTTCATCATCGAGCGGCTGCAGAGCTACTTCCCATTCCTG
AAGATCATGGCCGAGAACCAGAGAGAGTACAGCAACGGCAAGTACAAGCAGAACCGCGTGGAAGTGAACA
GCAACGACATCTTCGAGGTGCTGAAGCGCGCCTTCGGCGTGCTGAAGATGTACAGGGACCTGACCAACGC
ATACAAGACCTACGAGGAAAAGCTGAACGACGGCTGCGAGTTCCTGACCAGCACAGAGCAACCTCTGAGC
GGCATGATCAACAACTACTACACAGTGGCCCTGCGGAACATGAACGAGAGATACGGCTACAAGACAGAGG
ACCTGGCCTTCATCCAGGACAAGCGGTTCAAGTTCGTGAAGGACGCCTACGGCAAGAAAAAGTCCCAAGT
GAATACCGGATTCTTCCTGAGCCTGCAGGACTACAACGGCGACACACAGAAGAAGCTGCACCTGAGCGGA
GTGGGAATCGCCCTGCTGATCTGCCTGTTCCTGGACAAGCAGTACATCAACATCTTTCTGAGCAGGCTGC
CCATCTTCTCCAGCTACAATGCCCAGAGCGAGGAACGGCGGATCATCATCAGATCCTTCGGCATCAACAG
CATCAAGCTGCCCAAGGACCGGATCCACAGCGAGAAGTCCAACAAGAGCGTGGCCATGGATATGCTCAAC
GAAGTGAAGCGGTGCCCCGACGAGCTGTTCACAACACTGTCTGCCGAGAAGCAGTCCCGGTTCAGAATCA
TCAGCGACGACCACAATGAAGTGCTGATGAAGCGGAGCAGCGACAGATTCGTGCCTCTGCTGCTGCAGTA
TATCGATTACGGCAAGCTGTTCGACCACATCAGGTTCCACGTGAACATGGGCAAGCTGAGATACCTGCTG
AAGGCCGACAAGACCTGCATCGACGGCCAGACCAGAGTCAGAGTGATCGAGCAGCCCCTGAACGGCTTCG
GCAGACTGGAAGAGGCCGAGACAATGCGGAAGCAAGAGAACGGCACCTTCGGCAACAGCGGCATCCGGAT
CAGAGACTTCGAGAACATGAAGCGGGACGACGCCAATCCTGCCAACTATCCCTACATCGTGGACACCTAC
ACACACTACATCCTGGAAAACAACAAGGTCGAGATGTTTATCAACGACAAAGAGGACAGCGCCCCACTGC
TGCCCGTGATCGAGGATGATAGATACGTGGTCAAGACAATCCCCAGCTGCCGGATGAGCACCCTGGAAAT
TCCAGCCATGGCCTTCCACATGTTTCTGTTCGGCAGCAAGAAAACCGAGAAGCTGATCGTGGACGTGCAC
AACCGGTACAAGAGACTGTTCCAGGCCATGCAGAAAGAAGAAGTGACCGCCGAGAATATCGCCAGCTTCG
GAATCGCCGAGAGCGACCTGCCTCAGAAGATCCTGGATCTGATCAGCGGCAATGCCCACGGCAAGGATGT
GGACGCCTTCATCAGACTGACCGTGGACGACATGCTGACCGACACCGAGCGGAGAATCAAGAGATTCAAG
GACGACCGGAAGTCCATTCGGAGCGCCGACAACAAGATGGGAAAGAGAGGCTTCAAGCAGATCTCCACAG
GCAAGCTGGCCGACTTCCTGGCCAAGGACATCGTGCTGTTTCAGCCCAGCGTGAACGATGGCGAGAACAA
GATCACCGGCCTGAACTACCGGATCATGCAGAGCGCCATTGCCGTGTACGATAGCGGCGACGATTACGAG
GCCAAGCAGCAGTTCAAGCTGATGTTCGAGAAGGCCCGGCTGATCGGCAAGGGCACAACAGAGCCTCATC
CATTTCTGTACAAGGTGTTCGCCCGCAGCATCCCCGCCAATGCCGTCGAGTTCTACGAGCGCTACCTGAT
CGAGCGGAAGTTCTACCTGACCGGCCTGTCCAACGAGATCAAGAAAGGCAACAGAGTGGATGTGCCCTTC
ATCCGGCGGGACCAGAACAAGTGGAAAACACCCGCCATGAAGACCCTGGGCAGAATCTACAGCGAGGATC
TGCCCGTGGAACTGCCCAGACAGATGTTCGACAATGAGATCAAGTCCCACCTGAAGTCCCTGCCACAGAT
GGAAGGCATCGACTTCAACAATGCCAACGTGACCTATCTGATCGCCGAGTACATGAAGAGAGTGCTGGAC
GACGACTTCCAGACCTTCTACCAGTGGAACCGCAACTACCGGTACATGGACATGCTTAAGGGCGAGTACG
ACAGAAAGGGCTCCCTGCAGCACTGCTTCACCAGCGTGGAAGAGAGAGAAGGCCTCTGGAAAGAGCGGGC
CTCCAGAACAGAGCGGTACAGAAAGCAGGCCAGCAACAAGATCCGCAGCAACCGGCAGATGAGAAACGCC
AGCAGCGAAGAGATCGAGACAATCCTGGATAAGCGGCTGAGCAACAGCCGGAACGAGTACCAGAAAAGCG
AGAAAGTGATCCGGCGCTACAGAGTGCAGGATGCCCTGCTGTTTCTGCTGGCCAAAAAGACCCTGACCGA
ACTGGCCGATTTCGACGGCGAGAGGTTCAAACTGAAAGAAATCATGCCCGACGCCGAGAAGGGAATCCTG
AGCGAGATCATGCCCATGAGCTTCACCTTCGAGAAAGGCGGCAAGAAGTACACCATCACCAGCGAGGGCA
TGAAGCTGAAGAACTACGGCGACTTCTTTGTGCTGGCTAGCGACAAGAGGATCGGCAACCTGCTGGAACT
CGTGGGCAGCGACATCGTGTCCAAAGAGGATATCATGGAAGAGTTCAACAAATACGACCAGTGCAGGCCC
GAGATCAGCTCCATCGTGTTCAACCTGGAAAAGTGGGCCTTCGACACATACCCCGAGCTGTCTGCCAGAG
TGGACCGGGAAGAGAAGGTGGACTTCAAGAGCATCCTGAAAATCCTGCTGAACAACAAGAACATCAACAA
AGAGCAGAGCGACATCCTGCGGAAGATCCGGAACGCCTTCGATGCAAACAATTACCCCGACAAAGGCGTG
GTGGAAATCAAGGCCCTGCCTGAGATCGCCATGAGCATCAAGAAGGCCTTTGGGGAGTACGCCATCATGA
AGGGATCCCTTCAACTGCCTCCACTTGAAAGACTGACACTGGGTAGTTCCTACCCATACGATGTTCCAGA
TTACGCTTATCCCTACGACGTGCCTGATTATGCATACCCATATGATGTCCCCGACTATGCCTAAGAATTC
GATATCAAGCTTATCGATAATCAACCTCTGGATTACAAAATTTGTGAAAGATTGACTGGTATTCTTAACT
ATGTTGCTCCTTTTACGCTATGTGGATACGCTGCTTTAATGCCTTTGTATCATGCTATTGCTTCCCGTAT
GGCTTTCATTTTCTCCTCCTTGTATAAATCCTGGTTGCTGTCTCTTTATGAGGAGTTGTGGCCCGTTGTC
AGGCAACGTGGCGTGGTGTGCACTGTGTTTGCTGACGCAACCCCCACTGGTTGGGGCATTGCCACCACCT
GTCAGCTCCTTTCCGGGACTTTCGCTTTCCCCCTCCCTATTGCCACGGCGGAACTCATCGCCGCCTGCCT
TGCCCGCTGCTGGACAGGGGCTCGGCTGTTGGGCACTGACAATTCCGTGGTGTTGTCGGGGAAATCATCG
TCCTTTCCTTGGCTGCTCGCCTGTGTTGCCACCTGGATTCTGCGCGGGACGTCCTTCTGCTACGTCCCTT
CGGCCCTCAATCCAGCGGACCTTCCTTCCCGCGGCCTGCTGCCGGCTCTGCGGCCTCTTCCGCGTCTTCG
CCTTCGCCCTCAGACGAGTCGGATCTCCCTTTGGGCCGCCTCCCCGCATCGATACCGTCGACCTCGAGAC
CTAGAAAAACATGGAGCAATCACAAGTAGCAATACAGCAGCTACCAATGCTGATTGTGCCTGGCTAGAAG
CACAAGAGGAGGAGGAGGTGGGTTTTCCAGTCACACCTCAGGTACCTTTAAGACCAATGACTTACAAGGC
AGCTGTAGATCTTAGCCACTTTTTAAAAGAAAAGGGGGGACTGGAAGGGCTAATTCACTCCCAACGAAGA
CAAGATATCCTTGATCTGTGGATCTACCACACACAAGGCTACTTCCCTGATTGGCAGAACTACACACCAG
GGCCAGGGATCAGATATCCACTGACCTTTGGATGGTGCTACAAGCTAGTACCAGTTGAGCAAGAGAAGGT
AGAAGAAGCCAATGAAGGAGAGAACACCCGCTTGTTACACCCTGTGAGCCTGCATGGGATGGATGACCCG
GAGAGAGAAGTATTAGAGTGGAGGTTTGACAGCCGCCTAGCATTTCATCACATGGCCCGAGAGCTGCATC
CGGACTGTACTGGGTCTCTCTGGTTAGACCAGATCTGAGCCTGGGAGCTCTCTGGCTAACTAGGGAACCC
ACTGCTTAAGCCTCAATAAAGCTTGCCTTGAGTGCTTCAAGTAGTGTGTGCCCGTCTGTTGTGTGACTCT
GGTAACTAGAGATCCCTCAGACCCTTTTAGTCAGTGTGGAAAATCTCTAGCAGGGCCCGTTTAAACCCGC
TGATCAGCCTCGACTGTGCCTTCTAGTTGCCAGCCATCTGTTGTTTGCCCCTCCCCCGTGCCTTCCTTGA
CCCTGGAAGGTGCCACTCCCACTGTCCTTTCCTAATAAAATGAGGAAATTGCATCGCATTGTCTGAGTAG
GTGTCATTCTATTCTGGGGGGTGGGGTGGGGCAGGACAGCAAGGGGGAGGATTGGGAAGACAATAGCAGG
CATGCTGGGGATGCGGTGGGCTCTATGGCTTCTGAGGCGGAAAGAACCAGCTGGGGCTCTAGGGGGTATC
CCC
[124 nt withheld, positions 8894-9017]
C
[91 nt withheld, positions 9019-9109]
A
[49 nt withheld, positions 9111-9159]
CCTTTGACGTTGGAGTCCACGTTCTTT
[37 nt withheld, positions 9187-9223]
ACCCTATCTCGGTCTATTCTTTTGATTTATAAGGGATTTTGCCGATTTCGGCCTATTGGTTAAAAAATGA
GCTGATTTAACAAAAATTTAACGCGAATTAATTCTGTGGAATGTGTGTCAGTTAGGGTGTGGAAAGTCCC
CAGGCTCCCCAGCAGGCAGAAGTATGCAAAGCATGCATCTCAATTAGTCAGCAACCAGGTGTGGAAAGTC
CCCAGGCTCCCCAGCAGGCAGAAGTATGCAAAGCATGCATCTCAATTAGTCAGCAACCATAGTCCCGCCC
CTAACTCCGCCCATCCCGCCCCTAACTCCGCCCAGTTCCGCCCATTCTCCGCCCCATGGCTGACTAATTT
TTTTTATTTATGCAGAGGCCGAGGCCGCCTCTGCCTCTGAGCTATTCCAGAAGTAGTGAGGAGGCTTTTT
TGGAGGCCTAGGCTTTTGCAAAAAGCTCCCGGGAGCTTGTATATCCATTTTCGGATCTGATCAGCACGTG
TTGACAATTAATCATCGGCATAGTATATCGGCATAGTATAATACGACAAGGTGAGGAACTAAACCATGGC
CAAGTTGACCAGTGCCGTTCCGGTGCTCACCGCGCGCGACGTCGCCGGAGCGGTCGAGTTCTGGACCGAC
CGGCTCGGGTTCTCCCGGGACTTCGTGGAGGACGACTTCGCCGGTGTGGTCCGGGACGACGTGACCCTGT
TCATCAGCGCGGTCCAGGACCAGGTGGTGCCGGACAACACCCTGGCCTGGGTGTGGGTGCGCGGCCTGGA
CGAGCTGTACGCCGAGTGGTCGGAGGTCGTGTCCACGAACTTCCGGGACGCCTCCGGGCCGGCCATGACC
GAGATCGGCGAGCAGCCGTGGGGGCGGGAGTTCGCCCTGCGCGACCCGGCCGGCAACTGCGTGCACTTCG
TGGCCGAGGAGCAGGACTGACACGTGCTACGAGATTTCGATTCCACCGCCGCCTTCTATGAAAGGTTGGG
CTTCGGAATCGTTTTCCGGGACGCCGGCTGGATGATCCTCCAGCGCGGGGATCTCATGCTGGAGTTCTTC
GCCCACCCCAACTTGTTTATTGCAGCTTATAATGGTTACAAATAAAGCAATAGCATCACAAATTTCACAA
ATAAAGCATTTTTTTCACTGCATTCTAGTTGTGGTTTGTCCAAACTCATCAATGTATCTTATCATGTCTG
TATACCGTCGACCTCTAGCTAGAGCTTGGCGTAATCATGGTCATAGCTGTTTCCTGTGTGAAATTGTTAT
CCGCTCACAATTCCACACAACATACGAGCCGGAAGCATAAAGTGTAAAGCCTGGGGTGCCTAATGAGTGA
GCTAACTCACATTAATTGCGTTGCGCTCACTGCCCGCTTTCCAGTCGGGAAACCTGTCGTGCCAGCTGCA
TTAATGAATCGGCCAACGCGCGGGGAGAGGCGGTTTGCGTATTGGGCGCTCTTCCGCTTCCTCGCTCACT
GACTCGCTGCGCTCGGTCGTTCGGCTGCGGCGAGCGGTATCAGCTCACTCAAAGGCGGTAATACGGTTAT
CCACAGAATCAGGGGATAACGCAGGAAAGAACATGTGAGCAAAAGGCCAGCAAAAGGCCAGGAACCGTAA
AAAGGCCGCGTTGCTGGCGTTTTTCCATAGGCTCCGCCCCCCTGACGAGCATCACAAAAATCGACGCTCA
AGTCAGAGGTGGCGAAACCCGACAGGACTATAAAGATACCAGGCGTTTCCCCCTGGAAGCTCCCTCGTGC
GCTCTCCTGTTCCGACCCTGCCGCTTACCGGATACCTGTCCGCCTTTCTCCCTTCGGGAAGCGTGGCGCT
TTCTCATAGCTCACGCTGTAGGTATCTCAGTTCGGTGTAGGTCGTTCGCTCCAAGCTGGGCTGTGTGCAC
GAACCCCCCGTTCAGCCCGACCGCTGCGCCTTATCCGGTAACTATCGTCTTGAGTCCAACCCGGTAAGAC
ACGACTTATCGCCACTGGCAGCAGCCACTGGTAACAGGATTAGCAGAGCGAGGTATGTAGGCGGTGCTAC
AGAGTTCTTGAAGTGGTGGCCTAACTACGGCTACACTAGAAGAACAGTATTTGGTATCTGCGCTCTGCTG
AAGCCAGTTACCTTCGGAAAAAGAGTTGGTAGCTCTTGATCCGGCAAACAAACCACCGCTGGTAGCGGTG
GTTTTTTTGTTTGCAAGCAGCAGATTACGCGCAGAAAAAAAGGATCTCAAGAAGATCCTTTGATCTTTTC
TACGGGGTCTGACGCTCAGTGGAACGAAAACTCACGTTAAGGGATTTTGGTCATGAGATTATCAAAAAGG
ATCTTCACCTAGATCCTTTTAAATTAAAAATGAAGTTTTAAATCAATCTAAAGTATATATGAGTAAACTT
GGTCTGACAGTTACCAATGCTTAATCAGTGAGGCACCTATCTCAGCGATCTGTCTATTTCGTTCATCCAT
AGTTGCCTGACTCCCCGTCGTGTAGATAACTACGATACGGGAGGGCTTACCATCTGGCCCCAGTGCTGCA
ATGATACCGCGAGACCCACGCTCACCGGCTCCAGATTTATCAGCAATAAACCAGCCAGCCGGAAGGGCCG
AGCGCAGAAGTGGTCCTGCAACTTTATCCGCCTCCATCCAGTCTATTAATTGTTGCCGGGAAGCTAGAGT
AAGTAGTTCGCCAGTTAATAGTTTGCGCAACGTTGTTGCCATTGCTACAGGCATCGTGGTGTCACGCTCG
TCGTTTGGTATGGCTTCATTCAGCTCCGGTTCCCAACGATCAAGGCGAGTTACATGATCCCCCATGTTGT
GCAAAAAAGCGGTTAGCTCCTTCGGTCCTCCGATCGTTGTCAGAAGTAAGTTGGCCGCAGTGTTATCACT
CATGGTTATGGCAGCACTGCATAATTCTCTTACTGTCATGCCATCCGTAAGATGCTTTTCTGTGACTGGT
GAGTACTCAACCAAGTCATTCTGAGAATAGTGTATGCGGCGACCGAGTTGCTCTTGCCCGGCGTCAATAC
GGGATAATACCGCGCCACATAGCAGAACTTTAAAAGTGCTCATCATTGGAAAACGTTCTTCGGGGCGAAA
ACTCTCAAGGATCTTACCGCTGTTGAGATCCAGTTCGATGTAACCCACTCGTGCACCCAACTGATCTTCA
GCATCTTTTACTTTCACCAGCGTTTCTGGGTGAGCAAAAACAGGAAGGCAAAATGCCGCAAAAAAGGGAA
TAAGGGCGACACGGAAATGTTGAATACTCATACTCTTCCTTTTTCAATATTATTGAAGCATTTATCAGGG
TTATTGTCTCATGAGCGGATACATATTTGAATGTATTTAGAAAAATAAACAAATAGGGGTTCCGCGCACA
TTTCCCCGAAAAGTGCCACCTGAC
Features (pLannotate 1.2.2; 31 found; start..end, strand, type, name):
     31..83      -  misc_feature   bom (fragment): basis of mobility region from pBR322
    238..617     +  enhancer       CMV enhancer: human cytomegalovirus immediate early enhancer
    618..817     +  promoter       CMV promoter: human cytomegalovirus (CMV) immediate early promoter
    835..1015    +  LTR            5' LTR (truncated): truncated 5' long terminal repeat (LTR) from HIV-1
   1062..1187    +  misc_feature   HIV-1 Ψ: packaging signal of human immunodeficiency virus type 1
   1171..1534    +  CDS            HIV-1 gag (fragment): gag protein from human immunodeficiency virus 1; gag
   1680..1913    +  misc_feature   RRE: The Rev response element (RRE) of HIV-1 allows for Rev-dependent mRNA export from the nucleus to the cytoplasm.
   2290..2390    +  CDS            Rev (fragment): human immunodeficiency virus 1 (HIV-1) Rev protein; rev; enhances nuclear export of unspliced and incompletely spliced viral mRNAs
   2440..2557    +  misc_feature   cPPT/CTS: central polypurine tract and central termination sequence of HIV-1
   2609..2675    +  CDS            small t antigen (fragment): SV40 (simian virus 40) small t antigen
   2682..3860    +  promoter       EF-1α promoter: strong constitutive promoter for human elongation factor EF-1α
   7191..7271    +  CDS            3xHA: three tandem HA epitope tags
   7275..7299    +  misc_feature   MCS (fragment): pBluescript multiple cloning site
   7299..7887    +  misc_feature   WPRE: woodchuck hepatitis virus posttranscriptional regulatory element
   7824..8405    +  CDS            nef (fragment): NEF_HV1H2 - Experimental evidence at protein level: Swiss-Prot protein existence level 1. Extracellular Nef protein targets CD4(+) T-lymphocytes for apoptosis by interacting with CXCR4 surface receptors. From Human immunodeficiency virus type 1 group M subtype B (isolate HXB2) (HIV-1).
   8412..8592    +  LTR            5' LTR (truncated): truncated 5' long terminal repeat (LTR) from HIV-1
   8624..8848    +  polyA_signal   bGH poly(A) signal: bovine growth hormone polyadenylation signal
   8852..8873    +  promoter       SV40 promoter (fragment): SV40 enhancer and early promoter
   8894..9322    +  rep_origin     f1 ori (sequence partly withheld): f1 bacteriophage origin of replication; arrow indicates direction of (+) strand synthesis
   9336..9665    +  promoter       SV40 promoter: SV40 enhancer and early promoter
   9713..9760    +  promoter       EM7 promoter: synthetic bacterial promoter&nbsp
   9779..10153   +  CDS            BleoR: antibiotic-binding protein; Sh ble from Streptoalloteichus hindustanus; confers resistance to bleomycin, phleomycin, and Zeocin™
  10163..10288   +  CDS            ble (fragment): BLE_KLEPN - Experimental evidence at protein level: Swiss-Prot protein existence level 1. Binding protein with a strong affinity to the bleomycin family of antibiotics. Binds to CL990; an antimitotic-antibiotic compound. From Klebsiella pneumoniae.
  10283..10404   +  polyA_signal   SV40 poly(A) signal: SV40 polyadenylation signal
  10475..10497   -  protein_bind   lac operator (fragment): The lac repressor binds to the lac operator to inhibit transcription in E. coli. This inhibition can be relieved by adding lactose or isopropyl-β-D-thiogalactopyranoside (IPTG). lac repressor encoded by lacI
  10501..10531   -  promoter       lac promoter: promoter for the E. coli lac operon
  10546..10567   -  protein_bind   CAP binding site: CAP binding activates transcription in the presence of cAMP. E. coli catabolite activator protein
  10580..10672   -  CDS            lacI (fragment): lac repressor; lacI; The lac repressor binds to the lac operator to inhibit transcription in E. coli. This inhibition can be relieved by adding lactose or isopropyl-β-D-thiogalactopyranoside (IPTG).
  10855..11443   -  rep_origin     ori: high-copy-number ColE1/pMB1/pBR322/pUC origin of replication
  11614..12474   -  CDS            AmpR: β-lactamase; bla; confers resistance to ampicillin, carbenicillin, and related antibiotics
  12475..12579   -  promoter       AmpR promoter: bla
