[The description below was written by a language model from this plasmid's Addgene catalogue record and pLannotate feature annotations shown in this document.]
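Description:
pC0049-EF1a-dPSPCas13b-NES-HIV, H133A/H1058A is a roughly 12.6 kb lentiviral transfer plasmid for mammalian expression of a catalytically dead Cas13b from Prevotella sp. P5-125. The parental backbone is not named in the record, but the feature table shows the layout of a third-generation HIV-1-based vector. A CMV enhancer/promoter drives a truncated 5' LTR, followed by the Ψ packaging signal with a gag fragment, the Rev response element and the cPPT/CTS. Downstream of the cargo lie a WPRE, a second truncated LTR and a bGH polyadenylation signal. In bacteria the plasmid is maintained at high copy from a ColE1/pUC-type origin under ampicillin selection, and an f1 origin is also present. Outside the LTR-flanked region, an SV40/EM7-driven BleoR cassette with an SV40 poly(A) signal could confer Zeocin resistance in transfected cells, but it would not be carried into packaged virus.

The payload is expressed from the strong constitutive human EF-1α promoter. The annotation tool did not label the Cas13b coding sequence itself. The unannotated gap between the promoter and the 3xHA tag matches the stated insert of about 3.3 kb. The protein carries the H133A and H1058A substitutions, which replace the catalytic histidines in its two HEPN domains. This abolishes RNase activity, and guide-directed RNA binding is expected to be preserved. At the C terminus it is fused to an HIV-derived nuclear export signal, which favours cytoplasmic localisation, and to a 3xHA epitope for detection. No guide RNA cassette is annotated, so the crRNA would need to be supplied separately. The construct serves as a programmable RNA-binding protein without cleavage activity, developed in the context of Cas13-based RNA editing work.
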