Addgene plasmid #103865: pC0049-EF1a-dPSPCas13b-NES-HIV, H133A/H1058A
Purpose: Catalytically inactive PSPCas13b. RNase activity is inactivated by mutation of catalytic histidine residues in the HEPN domains (H133A/H1058A).
Depositing lab: Feng Zhang. Depositing organization: Broad Institute. Publication: RNA editing with CRISPR-Cas13. Cox DBT, Gootenberg JS, Abudayyeh OO, Franklin B, Kellner MJ, Joung J, Zhang F. Science. 2017 Oct 25. pii: eaaq0180. doi: 10.1126/science.aaq0180. PubMed 29070703.
Backbone
  Vector backbone: Unknown
  Backbone size w/o insert (bp): 9360
  Total vector size (bp): 12606
  Vector type: Mammalian Expression, Lentiviral, CRISPR
Growth in bacteria
  Bacterial resistance: Ampicillin, 100 μg/mL
  Growth temperature: 37°C
  Growth strain: DH5alpha
  Copy number: High Copy
Gene/Insert
  Gene/Insert name: PspCas13b
  Species: Prevotella sp. P5-125
  Insert size (bp): 3270
  Mutation: Contains the H133A and H1058A mutations which inactivate the HEPN RNase domains of Cas13b.
  GenBank ID: WP_044065294
  Promoter: EF1a
  Tag / fusion protein: HIV NES (C terminal on insert); 3xHA (C terminal on insert)
  Cloning method: Unknown
  Sequencing primers: 5′ EF1a-F
Terms and licenses: Academic/Nonprofit Terms; Industry Terms: Not Available to Industry
Depositor comments: Benchling link: https://benchling.com/s/seq-gF8829PyBC9oBkazyblL
How to cite: pC0049-EF1a-dPSPCas13b-NES-HIV, H133A/H1058A was a gift from Feng Zhang (Addgene plasmid # 103865 ; http://n2t.net/addgene:103865 ; RRID:Addgene_103865)
